>Addgene plasmid #220803 | pT7-NSP5BSA11 | addgene full sequence | sequence record 444009 | Addgene NGS Result
GATTGAAGATTTGTAAGTCTGACCTGGGAACACACTAGGGAGCTCCCCACTCCCGTTTTGTGACCGGGTC
GGCATGGCATCTCCACCTCCTCGCGGTCCGACCTGGGCATCCGAAGGAGGACGTCGTCCACTCGGATGGC
TAAGGGAGAGCTCAAAAAAAAGGATCCGGCTGCTAACAAAGCCCGAAAGGAAGCTGAGTTGGCTGCTGCC
ACCGCTGAGCAATAACTAGCATAACCCCTTGGGGCCTCTAAACGGGTCTTGAGGGGTTTTTTGCTGAAAG
GAGGAACTATATCCGGATCGAGATCCTCTAGAGTCGACCTGCAGGCATGCAAGCTTGTATTCTATAGTGT
CACCTAAATCGTATGTGTATGATACATAAGGTTATGTATTAATTGTAGCCGCGTTCTAACGACAATATGT
ACAAGCCTAATTGTGTAGCATCTGGCTTACTGAAGCAGACCCTATCATCTCTCTCGTAAACTGCCGTCAG
AGTCGGTTTGGTTGGACGAACCTTCTGAGTTTCTGGTAACGCCGTCCCGCACCCGGAAATGGTCAGCGAA
CCAATCAGCAGGGTCATCGCTAGCCAGATCCTCTACGCCGGACGCATCGTGGCCGGCATCACCGGCGCCA
CAGGTGCGGTTGCTGGCGCCTATATCGCCGACATCACCGATGGGGAAGATCGGGCTCGCCACTTCGGGCT
CATGAGCGCTTGTTTCGGCGTGGGTATGGTGGCAGGCCCCGTGGCCGGGGGACTGTTGGGCGCCATCTCC
TTGCACCATTCCTTGCGGCGGCGGTGCTCAACGGCCTCAACCTACTACTGGGCTGCTTCTTAATGCAGGA
GTCGCATAAGGGAGAGCGTCGAATGGTGCACTCTCAGTACAATCTGCTCTGATGCCGCATAGTTAAGCCA
GCCCCGACACCCGCCAACACCCGCTGACGCGCCCTGACGGGCTTGTCTGCTCCCGGCATCCGCTTACAGA
CAAGCTGTGACCGTCTCCGGGAGCTGCATGTGTCAGAGGTTTTCACCGTCATCACCGAAACGCGCGAGAC
GAAAGGGCCTCGTGATACGCCTATTTTTATAGGTTAATGTCATGATAATAATGGTTTCTTAGACGTCAGG
TGGCACTTTTCGGGGAAATGTGCGCGGAACCCCTATTTGTTTATTTTTCTAAATACATTCAAATATGTAT
CCGCTCATGAGACAATAACCCTGATAAATGCTTCAATAATATTGAAAAAGGAAGAGTATGAGTATTCAAC
ATTTCCGTGTCGCCCTTATTCCCTTTTTTGCGGCATTTTGCCTTCCTGTTTTTGCTCACCCAGAAACGCT
GGTGAAAGTAAAAGATGCTGAAGATCAGTTGGGTGCACGAGTGGGTTACATCGAACTGGATCTCAACAGC
GGTAAGATCCTTGAGAGTTTTCGCCCCGAAGAACGTTTTCCAATGATGAGCACTTTTAAAGTTCTGCTAT
GTGGCGCGGTATTATCCCGTATTGACGCCGGGCAAGAGCAACTCGGTCGCCGCATACACTATTCTCAGAA
TGACTTGGTTGAGTACTCACCAGTCACAGAAAAGCATCTTACGGATGGCATGACAGTAAGAGAATTATGC
AGTGCTGCCATAACCATGAGTGATAACACTGCGGCCAACTTACTTCTGACAACGATCGGAGGACCGAAGG
AGCTAACCGCTTTTTTGCACAACATGGGGGATCATGTAACTCGCCTTGATCGTTGGGAACCGGAGCTGAA
TGAAGCCATACCAAACGACGAGCGTGACACCACGATGCCTGTAGCAATGGCAACAACGTTGCGCAAACTA
TTAACTGGCGAACTACTTACTCTAGCTTCCCGGCAACAATTAATAGACTGGATGGAGGCGGATAAAGTTG
CAGGACCACTTCTGCGCTCGGCCCTTCCGGCTGGCTGGTTTATTGCTGATAAATCTGGAGCCGGTGAGCG
TGGGTCTCGCGGTATCATTGCAGCACTGGGGCCAGATGGTAAGCCCTCCCGTATCGTAGTTATCTACACG
ACGGGGAGTCAGGCAACTATGGATGAACGAAATAGACAGATCGCTGAGATAGGTGCCTCACTGATTAAGC
ATTGGTAACTGTCAGACCAAGTTTACTCATATATACTTTAGATTGATTTAAAACTTCATTTTTAATTTAA
AAGGATCTAGGTGAAGATCCTTTTTGATAATCTCATGACCAAAATCCCTTAACGTGAGTTTTCGTTCCAC
TGAGCGTCAGACCCCGTAGAAAAGATCAAAGGATCTTCTTGAGATCCTTTTTTTCTGCGCGTAATCTGCT
GCTTGCAAACAAAAAAACCACCGCTACCAGCGGTGGTTTGTTTGCCGGATCAAGAGCTACCAACTCTTTT
TCCGAAGGTAACTGGCTTCAGCAGAGCGCAGATACCAAATACTGTTCTTCTAGTGTAGCCGTAGTTAGGC
CACCACTTCAAGAACTCTGTAGCACCGCCTACATACCTCGCTCTGCTAATCCTGTTACCAGTGGCTGCTG
CCAGTGGCGATAAGTCGTGTCTTACCGGGTTGGACTCAAGACGATAGTTACCGGATAAGGCGCAGCGGTC
GGGCTGAACGGGGGGTTCGTGCACACAGCCCAGCTTGGAGCGAACGACCTACACCGAACTGAGATACCTA
CAGCGTGAGCTATGAGAAAGCGCCACGCTTCCCGAAGGGAGAAAGGCGGACAGGTATCCGGTAAGCGGCA
GGGTCGGAACAGGAGAGCGCACGAGGGAGCTTCCAGGGGGAAACGCCTGGTATCTTTATAGTCCTGTCGG
GTTTCGCCACCTCTGACTTGAGCGTCGATTTTTGTGATGCTCGTCAGGGGGGCGGAGCCTATGGAAAAAC
GCCAGCAACGCGGCCTTTTTACGGTTCCTGGCCTTTTGCTGGCCTTTTGCTCACATGTTCTTTCCTGCGT
TATCCCCTGATTCTGTGGATAACCGTATTACCGCCTTTGAGTGAGCTGATACCGCTCGCCGCAGCCGAAC
GACCGAGCGCAGCGAGTCAGTGAGCGAGGAAGCGGAAGAGCGCCCAATACGCAAACCGCCTCTCCCCGCG
CATTGGCCGATTCATTAATGCAGGGGGATATCGATCCCGGTTAATACGACTCACTATAGGCTTTTAAAGC
GCTACAGTGATGTCTCTCAGTATTGACGTGACGAGTCTTCCTTCTATTCCTTCAACTATATATAAGAATG
AATCGTCTTTACAAACGTCAACCTTATCTGGAAAATTAATTGATACGAGTAAACAGAACATTTCACCAGA
TGCAGAAAAATTCAATAAATACATGCTACGGAAGACTACAGAGGAAATAAAACCCTCTCATCCCCTTTCA
AACGATCCACTCACCAAATTTTCTATTCGATCGAATGCTAAAAAGACAAATACAGACGCTGAACCGTCAA
AAAAGTCATCAGAAAAATAACGAACATAAATTAATGTAAAAAGCGTCAAAGTAGATTTCTCCTTAAATAA
AGGCTTAAAAGTAAAAGCTAATTTGGACTCATCAATATCAATATCTACGGATACTAAAAAGGAGAAATCA
AAACAAAACCATAAAAGTAGGAAGCACTACCCAAGAATTGAAGCAGAGTCTGATTCAGATGATTATGTAC
TGGATGATTCAGATAGTGATGATGGTAAATGTAAGAACTGTAAATATAAGAAGAAATACTTCGCATTAAG
AATGAGAATGAAACAAGTCGCAATGC
Features (pLannotate 1.2.2; 14 found; start..end, strand, type, name):
     63..154     +  ncRNA          HDV ribozyme: Accession: RF00094 - Hepatitis delta virus ribozyme
    169..218     +  CDS            SET1 (fragment): solubility-enhancement tag derived from T7 phage gene 10B
    226..273     +  terminator     T7 terminator: transcription terminator for bacteriophage T7 RNA polymerase
    302..336     +  misc_feature   MCS (fragment): pUC18/19 multiple cloning site
    341..359     -  promoter       SP6 promoter: promoter for bacteriophage SP6 RNA polymerase
    587..862     +  CDS            TcR (fragment): tetracycline efflux protein; tet; confers resistance to tetracycline
    863..911     -  misc_feature   bom (fragment): basis of mobility region from pBR322
   1013..1048    -  CDS            rop (fragment): Rop protein, which maintains plasmids at low copy number; rop
   1143..1247    +  promoter       AmpR promoter: bla
   1248..2108    +  CDS            AmpR: β-lactamase; bla; confers resistance to ampicillin, carbenicillin, and related antibiotics
   2279..2867    +  rep_origin     ori: high-copy-number ColE1/pMB1/pBR322/pUC origin of replication
   3050..3103    +  CDS            lacI (fragment): lac repressor; lacI; The lac repressor binds to the lac operator to inhibit transcription in E. coli. This inhibition can be relieved by adding lactose or isopropyl-β-D-thiogalactopyranoside (IPTG).
   3122..3140    +  promoter       T7 promoter: promoter for bacteriophage T7 RNA polymerase
   3160..5       +  CDS            NSP5_ROTSH (across the origin): Experimental evidence at protein level: Swiss-Prot protein existence level 1. Plays an essential role in the viral genome replication. Participates, together with NSP2, in the formation of viral factories (viroplasms) which are large inclusions in the host cytoplasm where replication intermediates are assembled and viral RNA replication takes place. Orchestrates the recruitment of viroplasmic proteins such as capsid proteins to these factories. From Rotavirus A (isolate RVA/Monkey/South Africa/SA11-H96/1958/G3P5B[2]) (RV-A) (Simian Agent 11 (isolate SI/South Africa/H96/58)).
