[The description below was written by a language model from this plasmid's Addgene catalogue record and pLannotate feature annotations shown in this document.]
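Description:
pT7-NSP5BSA11 is a small (about 3.7 kb) bacterial plasmid of the pT7 type used in plasmid-based rotavirus reverse genetics. It carries a recoded version, designated mutant B, of gene segment 11 from simian rotavirus strain SA11. It is propagated in E. coli as a high-copy plasmid from a ColE1/pUC-type origin and is selected with ampicillin through the bla (AmpR) gene and its own promoter. The annotation also picks up short remnants of earlier cloning vectors, including fragments of TcR, bom, rop, lacI and a pUC multiple cloning site, a small piece of T7 gene 10 sequence, and an SP6 promoter on the opposite strand. These appear to be backbone leftovers rather than functional parts of the design.

The payload sits between a T7 promoter and a hepatitis delta virus ribozyme followed by a T7 terminator. The annotated open reading frame matches SA11 NSP5, a non-structural protein that acts with NSP2 to build the viroplasms where rotavirus RNA replication and assembly take place. In this arrangement, T7 RNA polymerase starts transcription close to the viral 5′ end. Self-cleavage by the ribozyme then trims the transcript to give a defined 3′ terminus, yielding an RNA that resembles the authentic viral positive-sense segment.

According to the record, the recoded segment is intended for genome packaging studies. The record does not state which positions were changed in mutant B, whether the protein sequence is preserved, or which restriction sites were used for cloning.
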