Addgene plasmid #220803: pT7-NSP5BSA11
Purpose: Recoded gene segment 11 mutant B strain SA11 used for genome packaging studies
Depositing lab: Alex Borodavka. Depositing organization: University of Cambridge.
Backbone
  Vector backbone: pT7
  Vector type: Other
Growth in bacteria
  Bacterial resistance: Ampicillin, 100 μg/mL
  Growth temperature: 37°C
  Growth strain: DH5alpha
  Copy number: High Copy
Gene/Insert
  Gene/Insert name: Rotavirus SA11 NSP5 B
  Species: Rotavirus SA11
  Cloning method: Restriction Enzyme; 5′ cloning site Unknown (unknown if destroyed)
Terms and licenses: Academic/Nonprofit Terms; Industry Terms: Not Available to Industry
How to cite: pT7-NSP5BSA11 was a gift from Alex Borodavka (Addgene plasmid # 220803 ; http://n2t.net/addgene:220803 ; RRID:Addgene_220803)
